Addgene plasmid #200396: pCS2_Firefly_degron-60A
Purpose: A plasmid IVT template containing a destabilized Firefly luciferase-PEST (degron) fusion followed by a template-encoded poly(A) tail. Linearization at an Esp3i site.
Depositing lab: Xiao Wang. Depositing organization: Broad Institute. Publication: Chemically Modified mocRNAs for Highly Efficient Protein Expression in Mammalian Cells. Aditham A, Shi H, Guo J, Zeng H, Zhou Y, Wade SD, Huang J, Liu J, Wang X. ACS Chem Biol. 2022 Dec 16;17(12):3352-3366. doi: 10.1021/acschembio.1c00569. Epub 2022 Jan 7. PubMed 34995053.
Backbone
  Vector backbone: pCS2
  Vector type: Mammalian Expression
Growth in bacteria
  Bacterial resistance: Ampicillin, 100 μg/mL
  Growth temperature: 30°C
  Growth strain: NEB Stable
  Copy number: Unknown
Gene/Insert
  Gene/Insert name: Firefly luciferase - degron
Terms and licenses: Academic/Nonprofit Terms; Industry Terms: Not Available to Industry
How to cite: pCS2_Firefly_degron-60A was a gift from Xiao Wang (Addgene plasmid # 200396 ; http://n2t.net/addgene:200396 ; RRID:Addgene_200396)
