[The description below was written by a language model from this plasmid's Addgene catalogue record and pLannotate feature annotations shown in this document.]
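Description:
pCS2_Firefly_degron-60A is a 5.9 kb plasmid built on the pCS2 backbone and catalogued as a mammalian expression vector, although its stated role is to serve as a template for in vitro transcription (IVT) of mRNA. It replicates in E. coli from a high-copy ColE1/pUC-type origin and is selected with ampicillin through the bla (AmpR) gene. An f1 phage origin and remnants of the lac region (lacI and lacZα fragments, lac promoter and operator) are also present as backbone carry-over.

The payload is a destabilized reporter: the synthetic luc2 version of firefly luciferase fused at its C-terminus to a fragment of mouse ornithine decarboxylase (Odc1). This fragment supplies the PEST degron, which shortens the protein's half-life so that luminescence tracks ongoing translation more closely. Upstream of the coding sequence sit the simian CMV IE94 enhancer/promoter and an SP6 promoter, the usual pCS2 arrangement. The first can drive expression in transfected mammalian cells, and the second allows run-off transcription by SP6 RNA polymerase. According to the record, the open reading frame is followed by a template-encoded poly(A) tail, with the name suggesting 60 adenosines. Linearization at an Esp3I site defines the transcript's 3' end. Neither the poly(A) tract nor the Esp3I site is annotated in the feature table. A partial T7 promoter, an SV40 polyadenylation signal and a T3 promoter lie beyond the insert.

The associated publication concerns chemically modified mRNAs for efficient protein expression in mammalian cells, so the construct is suited to producing polyadenylated luciferase-degron reporter mRNA for measuring expression after delivery to cells.
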