Features (pLannotate 1.2.2; 16 found; start..end, strand, type, name):
      1..589     +  rep_origin     ori: high-copy-number ColE1/pMB1/pBR322/pUC origin of replication
    772..864     +  CDS            lacI (fragment): lac repressor; lacI; The lac repressor binds to the lac operator to inhibit transcription in E. coli. This inhibition can be relieved by adding lactose or isopropyl-β-D-thiogalactopyranoside (IPTG).
    877..898     +  protein_bind   CAP binding site: CAP binding activates transcription in the presence of cAMP. E. coli catabolite activator protein
    913..943     +  promoter       lac promoter: promoter for the E. coli lac operon
    951..967     +  protein_bind   lac operator: The lac repressor binds to the lac operator to inhibit transcription in E. coli. This inhibition can be relieved by adding lactose or isopropyl-β-D-thiogalactopyranoside (IPTG). lac repressor encoded by lacI
   1012..1030    +  promoter       T3 promoter: promoter for bacteriophage T3 RNA polymerase
   1195..1329    +  polyA_signal   SV40 poly(A) signal: SV40 polyadenylation signal
   1334..1351    +  promoter       T7 promoter (fragment): promoter for bacteriophage T7 RNA polymerase
   1370..1489    -  CDS            Odc1 (fragment): DCOR_MOUSE - Also known as Odc. Experimental evidence at protein level: Swiss-Prot protein existence level 1. Catalyzes the first and rate-limiting step of polyamine biosynthesis that converts ornithine into putrescine, which is the precursor for the polyamines, spermidine and spermine. Polyamines are essential for cell proliferation and are implicated in cellular processes, ranging from DNA replication to apoptosis. From Mus musculus (Mouse).
   1489..3139    -  CDS            luciferase (fragment): firefly luciferase synthetic luc2 version of the luciferase gene
   3181..3199    -  promoter       SP6 promoter: promoter for bacteriophage SP6 RNA polymerase
   3234..4211    -  promoter       CMV IE94 promoter: enhancer/promoter region of simian cytomegalovirus major immediate early transcription unit IE94
   4218..4284    +  CDS            lacZα (fragment): LacZα fragment of β-galactosidase; lacZ fragment
   4289..4717    +  rep_origin     f1 ori (sequence partly withheld): f1 bacteriophage origin of replication; arrow indicates direction of (+) strand synthesis
   4770..4874    +  promoter       AmpR promoter: bla
   4875..5735    +  CDS            AmpR: β-lactamase; bla; confers resistance to ampicillin, carbenicillin, and related antibiotics
>Addgene plasmid #200396 | pCS2_Firefly_degron-60A | addgene full sequence | sequence record 402534 | Addgene NGS Result
TTGAGATCCTTTTTTTCTGCGCGTAATCTGCTGCTTGCAAACAAAAAAACCACCGCTACCAGCGGTGGTT
TGTTTGCCGGATCAAGAGCTACCAACTCTTTTTCCGAAGGTAACTGGCTTCAGCAGAGCGCAGATACCAA
ATACTGTTCTTCTAGTGTAGCCGTAGTTAGGCCACCACTTCAAGAACTCTGTAGCACCGCCTACATACCT
CGCTCTGCTAATCCTGTTACCAGTGGCTGCTGCCAGTGGCGATAAGTCGTGTCTTACCGGGTTGGACTCA
AGACGATAGTTACCGGATAAGGCGCAGCGGTCGGGCTGAACGGGGGGTTCGTGCACACAGCCCAGCTTGG
AGCGAACGACCTACACCGAACTGAGATACCTACAGCGTGAGCTATGAGAAAGCGCCACGCTTCCCGAAGG
GAGAAAGGCGGACAGGTATCCGGTAAGCGGCAGGGTCGGAACAGGAGAGCGCACGAGGGAGCTTCCAGGG
GGAAACGCCTGGTATCTTTATAGTCCTGTCGGGTTTCGCCACCTCTGACTTGAGCGTCGATTTTTGTGAT
GCTCGTCAGGGGGGCGGAGCCTATGGAAAAACGCCAGCAACGCGGCCTTTTTACGGTTCCTGGCCTTTTG
CTGGCCTTTTGCTCACATGTTCTTTCCTGCGTTATCCCCTGATTCTGTGGATAACCGTATTACCGCCTTT
GAGTGAGCTGATACCGCTCGCCGCAGCCGAACGACCGAGCGCAGCGAGTCAGTGAGCGAGGAAGCGGAAG
AGCGCCCAATACGCAAACCGCCTCTCCCCGCGCGTTGGCCGATTCATTAATGCAGCTGGCACGACAGGTT
TCCCGACTGGAAAGCGGGCAGTGAGCGCAACGCAATTAATGTGAGTTAGCTCACTCATTAGGCACCCCAG
GCTTTACACTTTATGCTCCCGGCTCGTATGTTGTGTGGAATTGTGAGCGGATAACAATTTCACACAGGAA
ACAGCTATGACCATGATTACGCCAAGCGCGCAATTAACCCTCACTAAAGGGAACAAAAGCTGGGTACCGG
GCCCAATGCATTGGCGCCGCGGCCGCGAACGTCTCTTTTTTTTTTTTTTTTTTTTTTTTTTTTTTTTTTT
TTTTTTTTTTTTTTTTTTTCCTCCCACACCTCCCCCTGAACCTGAAACATAAAATGAATGCAATTGTTGT
TGTTAACTTGTTTATTGCAGCTTATAATGGTTACAAATAAAGCAATAGCATCACAAATTTCACAAATAAA
GCATTTTTTTCACTGCATTCTAGTTGTGGTTTGTCCAAACTCATCAATGTATCTTATCATGTCTGGATCT
ACGTAATACGACTCACTATAGTTCTAGAGGCTCGAGTTAGACGTTGATGCGAGCTGAAGCACAAGCGGCT
GGGTGCCGGTCCATACCGCTTTCTTGTGCGCAGGACATAGGCAATGTACCGGCGGCTTGCTCTTCAACCT
CAGGCGGAAAGCCGTGAGACACGGCGATCTTGCCGCCCTTCTTGGCCTTAATGAGAATCTCGCGGATCTT
GCGGGCGTCCAACTTGCCGGTCAGTCCTTTAGGCACCTCGTCCACGAACACAACACCACCGCGCAGCTTC
TTGGCGGTTGTAACCTGGCTGGCCACATAGTCCACGATCTCCTTCTCGGTCATGGTTTTACCGTGTTCCA
GCACGACGACTGCGGCGGGCAGCTCGCCGGCATCGTCGTCGGGCAGGCCGGCGACCCCGGCGTCGAAGAT
GTTGGGGTGTTGCAGCAGGATGCTCTCCAGTTCGGCTGGGGCTACCTGGTAGCCCTTGTATTTGATCAGG
CTCTTCAGCCGGTCCACGATGAAGAAGTGCTCGTCCTCGTCCCAGTAGGCGATGTCGCCGCTGTGCAGCC
AGCCGTCCTTGTCGATGAGAGCGTTTGTAGCCTCGGGGTTGTTAACGTAGCCGCTCATGATCATGGGGCC
ACGGACGCACAGCTCGCCGCGCTGGTTCACACCCAGTGTCTTACCGGTGTCCAAGTCCACCACCTTAGCC
TCGAAGAAGGGCACCACCTTGCCTACTGCGCCAGGCTTGTCGTCCCCTTCGGGGGTGATCAGAATGGCGC
TGGTTGTTTCTGTCAGGCCGTAGCCCTGGCGGATGCCTGGTAGGTGGAAGCGTTTGGCCACGGCCTCACC
TACCTCCTTGCTGAGCGGCGCCCCGCCGCTGGCGATCTCGTGCAAGTTGCTTAGGTCGTACTTGTCGATG
AGAGTGCTCTTAGCGAAGAAGCTAAATAGTGTGGGCACCAGCAGGGCAGATTGAATCTTATAGTCTTGCA
AGCTGCGCAAGAATAGCTCCTCCTCGAAGCGGTACATGAGCACGACCCGAAAGCCGCAGATCAAGTAGCC
CAGCGTGGTGAACATGCCGAAGCCGTGGTGAAATGGCACCACGCTGAGGATAGCGGTGTCGGGGATGATC
TGGTTGCCGAAGATGGGGTCGCGGGCATGACTGAATCGGACACAAGCGGTGCGGTGCGGTAGGGCTACGC
CCTTGGGCAATCCGGTACTGCCACTACTGTTCATGATCAGGGCGATGGTTTTGTCCCGGTCGAAGCTCTC
GGGCACGAAGTCGTACTCGTTGAAGCCGGGTGGCAAATGGGAAGTCACGAAGGTGTACATGCTTTGGAAG
CCCTGGTAGTCGGTCTTGCTATCCATGATGATGATCTTTTGTATGATCGGTAGCTTCTTTTGCACGTTGA
GGATCTTTTGCAGCCCTTTCTTGCTCACGAATACGACGGTGGGCTGGCTGATGCCCATGCTGTTCAGCAG
CTCGCGCTCGTTGTAGATGTCGTTAGCTGGGGCCACAGCCACACCGATGAACAGGGCACCCAACACGGGC
ATGAAGAACTGCAAGCTATTCTCGCTGCACACCACGATCCGATGGTTTGTATTCAGCCCATAGCGCTTCA
TAGCTTCTGCCAGCCGAACGCTCATCTCGAAGTACTCGGCGTAGGTAATGTCCACCTCGATATGTGCGTC
GGTAAAGGCGATGGTGCCGGGCACCAGGGCGTAGCGCTTCATGGCTTTGTGCAGCTGCTCGCCGGCGGTC
CCGTCTTCGAGTGGGTAGAATGGCGCTGGGCCCTTCTTAATGTTTTTGGCATCTTCCATCGAATCGATGG
GATCCTGCAAAAAGAACAAGTAGCTTGTATTCTATAGTGTCACCTAAATCAAGCTTGCTCCGACGTCCCC
AGGCAGAATGGCGGTTCCCTAAACGAGCATTGCTTATATAGACCTCCCATTAGGCACGCCTACCGCCCAT
TTACGTCAATGGAACGCCCATTTGCGTCATTGCCCCTCCCCATTGACGTCAATGGGGATGTACTTGGCAG
CCATCGCGGGCCATTTACCGCCATTGACGTCAATGGGAGTACTGCCAATGTACCCTGGCGTACTTCCAAT
AGTAATGTACTTGCCAAGTTACTATTAATAGATATTGATGTACTGCCAAGTGGGCCATTTACCGTCATTG
ACGTCAATAGGGGGCGTGAGAACGGATATGAATGGGCAATGAGCCATCCCATTGACGTCAATGGTGGGTG
GTCCTATTGACGTCAATGGGCATTGAGCCAGGCGGGCCATTTACCGTAATTGACGTCAATGGGGGAGGCG
CCATATACGTCAATAGGACCGCCCATATGACGTCAATAGGAAAGACCATATATAGAGACCATTGACGTCA
ATGGGGGAGTGGCTATGGGCGGTATTAGGAAGCCCCATATATGGTATATGGGACCGCCCATTGGGAGGGG
CTATCTACGTCAATAGGAAAACCCATATATGGAATACTATATGGCATAGGGCCAATACATAGTATTGAAC
CTGGCCAATAGCCATATTGGCATAGGGCCATATTGGATATTGCCTATATATTGATCCTGGCATATAGCCA
ATATGGCCGCCATTATTGGCACCATGCCAATTCAATATGGCGGACTTGGCACAGGGCCAAGACCCCTCCT
CAAACTTGGCACCGTGCCAAGTAGACCCCTCCCCAGTTGGCACAGTGCCAGGTCCGCCATATTGAATTGG
CATGGTGCCAAGTCCGCCATATTGAATTGGCTGGGGTCCAGATCCACCATATTGAATTGGCACGAGTCCA
TATACGCCATATTGAATTGGCACAGGTCCAGATCCACCATATTGAATTGGCATGAGTCCATATACGCCAT
ATTGAATTGGCGGTCGACTGGCGTAATAGCGAAGAGGCCCGCACCGATCGCCCTTCCCAACAGTTGCGCA
GCCTGAATGGCGAATGGG
[124 nt withheld, positions 4289-4412]
C
[91 nt withheld, positions 4414-4504]
A
[49 nt withheld, positions 4506-4554]
CCTTTGACGTTGGAGTCCACGTTCTTT
[37 nt withheld, positions 4582-4618]
ACCCTATCTCGGTCTATTCTTTTGATTTATAAGGGATTTTGCCGATTTCGGCCTATTGGTTAAAAAATGA
GCTGATTTAACAAAAATTTAACGCGAATTTTAACAAAATATTAACGCTTACAATTTAGGTGGCACTTTTC
GGGGAAATGTGCGCGGAACCCCTATTTGTTTATTTTTCTAAATACATTCAAATATGTATCCGCTCATGAG
ACAATAACCCTGATAAATGCTTCAATAATATTGAAAAAGGAAGAGTATGAGTATTCAACATTTCCGTGTC
GCCCTTATTCCCTTTTTTGCGGCATTTTGCCTTCCTGTTTTTGCTCACCCAGAAACGCTGGTGAAAGTAA
AAGATGCTGAAGATCAGTTGGGTGCACGAGTGGGTTACATCGAACTGGATCTCAACAGCGGTAAGATCCT
TGAGAGTTTTCGCCCCGAAGAACGTTTTCCAATGATGAGCACTTTTAAAGTTCTGCTATGTGGCGCGGTA
TTATCCCGTATTGACGCCGGGCAAGAGCAACTCGGTCGCCGCATACACTATTCTCAGAATGACTTGGTTG
AGTACTCACCAGTCACAGAAAAGCATCTTACGGATGGCATGACAGTAAGAGAATTATGCAGTGCTGCCAT
AACCATGAGTGATAACACTGCGGCCAACTTACTTCTGACAACGATCGGAGGACCGAAGGAGCTAACCGCT
TTTTTGCACAACATGGGGGATCATGTAACTCGCCTTGATCGTTGGGAACCGGAGCTGAATGAAGCCATAC
CAAACGACGAGCGTGACACCACGATGCCTGTAGCAATGGCAACAACGTTGCGCAAACTATTAACTGGCGA
ACTACTTACTCTAGCTTCCCGGCAACAATTAATAGACTGGATGGAGGCGGATAAAGTTGCAGGACCACTT
CTGCGCTCGGCCCTTCCGGCTGGCTGGTTTATTGCTGATAAATCTGGAGCCGGTGAGCGTGGGTCTCGCG
GTATCATTGCAGCACTGGGGCCAGATGGTAAGCCCTCCCGTATCGTAGTTATCTACACGACGGGGAGTCA
GGCAACTATGGATGAACGAAATAGACAGATCGCTGAGATAGGTGCCTCACTGATTAAGCATTGGTAACTG
TCAGACCAAGTTTACTCATATATACTTTAGATTGATTTAAAACTTCATTTTTAATTTAAAAGGATCTAGG
TGAAGATCCTTTTTGATAATCTCATGACCAAAATCCCTTAACGTGAGTTTTCGTTCCACTGAGCGTCAGA
CCCCGTAGAAAAGATCAAAGGATCTTC
